>Addgene plasmid #133731 | pTRE3G-Bi-β-chain | addgene full sequence | sequence record 266117 | Addgene NGS Result
ATACGTTCTCTATCACTGATAGGGAGTAAACTGGTCATACGTTCTCTATCACTGATAGGGAGTAAACTCC
TTATACGTTCTCTATCACTGATAGGGAGTAAAGTCTGCATACGTTCTCTATCACTGATAGGGAGTAAACT
CTTCATACGTTCTCTATCACTGATAGGGAGTAAACTCGAGTATGTCGAGGTGGCGTGTACGGTGGGAGGC
CTATATAAGCAGAGCTCGTTTAGTGAACCGTCAGATCGCCTGGAGAATTCACCATGGCCCAGTCCAAGCA
CGGCCTGACCAAGGAGATGACCATGAAGTACCGCATGGAGGGCTGCGTGGACGGCCACAAGTTCGTGATC
ACCGGCGAGGGCATCGGCTACCCCTTCAAGGGCAAGCAGGCCATCAACCTGTGCGTGGTGGAGGGCGGCC
CCTTGCCCTTCGCCGAGGACATCTTGTCCGCCGCCTTCATGTACGGCAACCGCGTGTTCACCGAGTACCC
CCAGGACATCGTCGACTACTTCAAGAACTCCTGCCCCGCCGGCTACACCTGGGACCGCTCCTTCCTGTTC
GAGGACGGCGCCGTGTGCATCTGCAACGCCGACATCACCGTGAGCGTGGAGGAGAACTGCATGTACCACG
AGTCCAAGTTCTACGGCGTGAACTTCCCCGCCGACGGCCCCGTGATGAAGAAGATGACCGACAACTGGGA
GCCCTCCTGCGAGAAGATCATCCCCGTGCCCAAGCAGGGCATCTTGAAGGGCGACGTGAGCATGTACCTG
CTGCTGAAGGACGGTGGCCGCTTGCGCTGCCAGTTCGACACCGTGTACAAGGCCAAGTCCGTGCCCCGCA
AGATGCCCGACTGGCACTTCATCCAGCACAAGCTGACCCGCGAGGACCGCAGCGACGCCAAGAACCAGAA
GTGGCACCTGACCGAGCACGCCATCGCCTCCGGCTCCGCCTTGCCCTGACTGCAGTCTAGAGGATCATAA
TCAGCCATACCACATTTGTAGAGGTTTTACTTGCTTTAAAAAACCTCCCACACCTCCCCCTGAACCTGAA
ACATAAAATGAATGCAATTGTTGTTGTTAACTTGTTTATTGCAGCTTATAATGGTTACAAATAAAGCAAT
AGCATCACAAATTTCACAAATAAAGCATTTTTTTCACTGCCGACGTCAGGTGGCACTTTTCGGGGAAATG
TGCGCGGAACCCCTATTTGTTTATTTTTCTAAATACATTCAAATATGTATCCGCTCATGAGACAATAACC
CTGATAAATGCTTCAATAATATTGAAAAAGGAAGAGTATGAGTATTCAACATTTCCGTGTCGCCCTTATT
CCCTTTTTTGCGGCATTTTGCCTTCCTGTTTTTGCTCACCCAGAAACGCTGGTGAAAGTAAAAGATGCTG
AAGATCAGTTGGGTGCACGAGTGGGTTACATCGAACTGGATCTCAACAGCGGTAAGATCCTTGAGAGTTT
TCGCCCCGAAGAACGTTTTCCAATGATGAGCACTTTTAAAGTTCTGCTATGTGGCGCGGTATTATCCCGT
GTTGACGCCGGGCAAGAGCAACTCGGTCGCCGCATACACTATTCTCAGAATGACTTGGTTGAGTACTCAC
CAGTCACAGAAAAGCATCTTACGGATGGCATGACAGTAAGAGAATTATGCAGTGCTGCCATAACCATGAG
TGATAACACTGCGGCCAACTTACTTCTGACAACGATCGGAGGACCGAAGGAGCTAACCGCTTTTTTGCAC
AACATGGGGGATCATGTAACTCGCCTTGATCGTTGGGAACCGGAGCTGAATGAAGCCATACCAAACGACG
AGCGTGACACCACGATGCCTGTAGCAATGGCAACAACGTTGCGCAAACTATTAACTGGCGAACTACTTAC
TCTAGCTTCCCGGCAACAATTAATAGACTGGATGGAGGCGGATAAAGTTGCAGGACCACTTCTGCGCTCG
GCCCTTCCGGCTGGCTGGTTTATTGCTGATAAATCTGGAGCCGGTGAGCGTGGGTCTCGCGGTATCATTG
CAGCACTGGGGCCAGATGGTAAGCCCTCCCGTATCGTAGTTATCTACACGACGGGGAGTCAGGCAACTAT
GGATGAACGAAATAGACAGATCGCTGAGATAGGTGCCTCACTGATTAAGCATTGGTAACTGTCAGACCAA
GTTTACTCATATATACTTTAGATTGATTTAAAACTTCATTTTTAATTTAAAAGGATCTAGGTGAAGATCC
TTTTTGATAATCTCATGACCAAAATCCCTTAACGTGAGTTTTCGTTCCACTGAGCGTCAGACCCCGTAGA
AAAGATCAAAGGATCTTCTTGAGATCCTTTTTTTCTGCGCGTAATCTGCTGCTTGCAAACAAAAAAACCA
CCGCTACCAGCGGTGGTTTGTTTGCCGGATCAAGAGCTACCAACTCTTTTTCCGAAGGTAACTGGCTTCA
GCAGAGCGCAGATACCAAATACTGTTCTTCTAGTGTAGCCGTAGTTAGGCCACCACTTCAAGAACTCTGT
AGCACCGCCTACATACCTCGCTCTGCTAATCCTGTTACCAGTGGCTGCTGCCAGTGGCGATAAGTCGTGT
CTTACCGGGTTGGACTCAAGACGATAGTTACCGGATAAGGCGCAGCGGTCGGGCTGAACGGGGGGTTCGT
GCACACAGCCCAGCTTGGAGCGAACGACCTACACCGAACTGAGATACCTACAGCGTGAGCTATGAGAAAG
CGCCACGCTTCCCGAAGGGAGAAAGGCGGACAGGTATCCGGTAAGCGGCAGGGTCGGAACAGGAGAGCGC
ACGAGGGAGCTTCCAGGGGGAAACGCCTGGTATCTTTATAGTCCTGTCGGGTTTCGCCACCTCTGACTTG
AGCGTCGATTTTTGTGATGCTCGTCAGGGGGGCGGAGCCTATGGAAAAACGCCAGCAACGCGGCCTTTTT
ACGGTTCCTGGCCTTTTGCTGGCCTTTTGCTCACATGTTCTTTCCTGCGTTATCCCCTGATTCTGTGGAT
AACCGTATTACCGCCTTTGAGTGAGCTGATACCGCTCGCCGCAGCCGAACGACCGAGCGCAGCGAGTCAG
TGAGCGAGGAAGCTCGGGGCAGTGAAAAAAATGCTTTATTTGTGAAATTTGTGATGCTATTGCTTTATTT
GTAACCATTATAAGCTGCAATAAACAAGTTAACAACAACAATTGCATTCATTTTATGTTTCAGGTTCAGG
GGGAGGTGTGGGAGGTTTTTTAAAGCAAGTAAAACCTCTACAAATGTGGTATGGCTGATTATGATCCTCT
GGAGATATCGCCGGCGGCCGCTCAAGCCGCCGCAGTAGTTTGATTCTTAACGAGCGCAACGATCCTCGCT
GCTTCGTTCTTATCCTTGATGCCAAGCTTCTGCATGTCGGGGATCACAGCGGTGGGGTGGTCAGCCCACT
CGAAGGCCGCCTTGGAGATCCTGTCCCACTTCTGCACCTGCTTCCCCTGCGTCACGGTCAAGGTCACCCC
GTGCTGGCTGTTGAACCCCGCGTCCACCGTGCGGGACACGGTGTTGAACCGCAGCCCCTCGCACACCATG
ACCACCAGCTTCACCAGCTTGCTCTTCGTGTCGGCCTGTGGGTCAGCCGCCATAGATCTGGGCCCCGGTG
TCGACTTTACGAGGGTAGGAAGTGGTACGGAAAGTTGGTATAAGACAAAAGTGTTGTGGAATTGCTCCAG
GCGATCTGACGGTTCACTAAACGAGCTCTGCTTTTATAGGCGCCCACCGTACACGCCTAAAGCTTATACG
TTCTCTATCACTGATAGGGAGTAAACTGGATATACGTTCTCTATCACTGATAGGGAGTAAACTGTAG
Features (pLannotate 1.2.2; 10 found; start..end, strand, type, name):
    264..959     +  CDS            ZsGreen1: Zoanthus green fluorescent protein mammalian codon-optimized
    973..1056    +  CDS            large T antigen (fragment): large T antigen from SV40 (simian virus 40)
   1079..1160    +  polyA_signal   SV40 poly(A) signal: SV40 polyadenylation signal
   1193..1297    +  promoter       AmpR promoter: bla
   1298..2158    +  CDS            AmpR: β-lactamase; bla; confers resistance to ampicillin, carbenicillin, and related antibiotics
   2329..2917    +  rep_origin     ori: high-copy-number ColE1/pMB1/pBR322/pUC origin of replication
   3099..3180    -  polyA_signal   SV40 poly(A) signal: SV40 polyadenylation signal
   3203..3286    -  CDS            large T antigen (fragment): large T antigen from SV40 (simian virus 40)
   3297..3620    -  CDS            CRIP3 (fragment): RIP3_MAIZE - Experimental evidence at protein level: Swiss-Prot protein existence level 1. Possesses features of some constitutive defense agent. The coordinate Opaque-2-controlled synthesis of this protein and the major seed storage proteins (zeins) may provide the germinating seedling with both nutritional benefits and protection against pathogen invasion of the surrounding endosperm. From Zea mays (Maize).
   3646..249     -  promoter       TRE3G BI promoter (across the origin): 3rd-generation Tet-responsive bidirectional promoter that can be activated by binding of Tet-On® 3G
