[The description below was written by a language model from this plasmid's Addgene catalogue record and pLannotate feature annotations shown in this document.]
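Description:
pTRE3G-Bi-β-chain is a mammalian expression plasmid of 3,847 bp built on the commercial pTRE3G-BI-ZsGreen1 backbone. It gives doxycycline-inducible co-expression of one half of a genetically encoded protein synthesis inhibitor (gePSI) together with a green fluorescent reporter. It is propagated in E. coli through a high-copy ColE1/pUC-type origin and selected with ampicillin via the β-lactamase gene and its own promoter. The record lists no selectable marker for mammalian cells, so the plasmid is suited to transient transfection or co-delivery with other components rather than drug selection.

The core of the construct is the bidirectional third-generation Tet-responsive promoter (TRE3G BI), which spans the sequence origin and drives two divergent transcription units when bound by the Tet-On 3G transactivator. That transactivator is not encoded here and must be supplied separately. In one direction lies mammalian codon-optimized ZsGreen1 from Zoanthus sp. In the other lies the gePSI β-chain, a start codon fused to residues 167–269 of a maize protein that the feature annotation matches to the Zea mays ribosome-inactivating protein RIP3. Each unit ends in an SV40 polyadenylation signal; the short "large T antigen" fragments annotated next to these are probably part of the SV40-derived terminator regions rather than intended coding sequence.

Because the plasmid carries only one part of the gePSI system, it is presumably meant to be combined with a partner construct supplying the complementary part. ZsGreen1 fluorescence marks the cells in which the inducible promoter is active, supporting inducible, cell-type-specific inhibition of protein synthesis.
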