Addgene plasmid #133731: pTRE3G-Bi-β-chain
Purpose: Expresses the gePSI-β-chain and ZsGreen1 under control of the inducible bi-directional TRE3G promoter.
Depositing lab: Erin Schuman. Publication: A genetically encodable cell-type-specific protein synthesis inhibitor. Heumuller M, Glock C, Rangaraju V, Biever A, Schuman EM. Nat Methods. 2019 Jul 15. pii: 10.1038/s41592-019-0468-x. doi: 10.1038/s41592-019-0468-x. PubMed 31308551.
Backbone
  Vector backbone: pTRE3G-BI-ZsGreen1
  Backbone manufacturer: TakaraBio Clontech
  Backbone size w/o insert (bp): 2839
  Total vector size (bp): 3847
  Modifications to backbone: The backbone for this plasmid is ‘pTRE3G-BI-ZsGreen1’ from the pTRE3G-BI-ZsGreen1 Vector Set (Cat. No. 631334) from TakaraBio Clontech. We inserted the gePSI-bChain downstream of the pTRE3G promoter using Gibson Cloning.
  Vector type: Mammalian Expression
  Selectable markers: No selectable marker
Growth in bacteria
  Bacterial resistance: Ampicillin, 100 μg/mL
  Growth temperature: 37°C
  Growth strain: DH5alpha
  Copy number: High Copy
Gene/Insert 1
  Gene/Insert name: b-Chain_gePSI
  Species: Zea mays
  Insert size (bp): 312
  Mutation: Only one part of the gePSI-system (startcodon + aa167-269)
  Promoter: pTRE3G-Bi
  Cloning method: Gibson Cloning
  Sequencing primers: 5′ GAGAACGTATAAGCTTTAGGC
Gene/Insert 2
  Gene/Insert name: ZsGreen1
  Species: Zoanthus sp.
  Insert size (bp): 696
  Promoter: pTRE3G-Bi
  Cloning method: Gibson Cloning
  Sequencing primers: 5′ -
Terms and licenses: Academic/Nonprofit Terms; Industry Terms: Not Available to Industry
How to cite: pTRE3G-Bi-β-chain was a gift from Erin Schuman (Addgene plasmid # 133731 ; http://n2t.net/addgene:133731 ; RRID:Addgene_133731)
